>Addgene plasmid #196764 | pGG-PIP26 | addgene full sequence | sequence record 395344 | Addgene NGS Result
GACGAAAGGGCCTCGTGATACGCCTATTTTTATAGGTTAATGTCATGATAATAATGGTTTCTTAGACGTC
AGGTGGCACTTTTCGGGGAAATGTGCGCGGAACCCCTATTTGTTTATTTTTCTAAATACATTCAAATATG
TATCCGCTCATGAGACAATAACCCTGATAAATGCTTCAATAATATTGAAAAAGGAAGAGTATGAGTATTC
AACATTTCCGTGTCGCCCTTATTCCCTTTTTTGCGGCATTTTGCCTTCCTGTTTTTGCTCACCCAGAAAC
GCTGGTGAAAGTAAAAGATGCTGAAGATCAGTTGGGTGCACGAGTGGGTTACATCGAACTGGATCTCAAC
AGCGGTAAGATCCTTGAGAGTTTTCGCCCCGAAGAACGTTTTCCAATGATGAGCACTTTTAAAGTTCTGC
TATGTGGCGCGGTATTATCCCGTATTGACGCCGGGCAAGAGCAACTCGGTCGCCGCATACACTATTCTCA
GAATGACTTGGTTGAGTACTCACCAGTCACAGAAAAGCATCTTACGGATGGCATGACAGTAAGAGAATTA
TGCAGTGCTGCCATAACCATGAGTGATAACACTGCGGCCAACTTACTTCTGACAACGATCGGAGGACCGA
AGGAGCTAACCGCTTTTTTGCACAACATGGGGGATCATGTAACTCGCCTTGATCGTTGGGAACCGGAGCT
GAATGAAGCCATACCAAACGACGAGCGTGACACCACGATGCCTGTAGCAATGGCAACAACGTTGCGCAAA
CTATTAACTGGCGAACTACTTACTCTAGCTTCCCGGCAACAATTAATAGACTGGATGGAGGCGGATAAAG
TTGCAGGACCACTTCTGCGCTCGGCCCTTCCGGCTGGCTGGTTTATTGCTGATAAATCTGGAGCCGGTGA
GCGTGGCTCTCGAGGTATCATTGCAGCACTGGGGCCAGATGGTAAGCCCTCCCGTATCGTAGTTATCTAC
ACGACGGGGAGTCAGGCAACTATGGATGAACGAAATAGACAGATCGCTGAGATAGGTGCCTCACTGATTA
AGCATTGGTAACTGTCAGACCAAGTTTACTCATATATACTTTAGATTGATTTAAAACTTCATTTTTAATT
TAAAAGGATCTAGGTGAAGATCCTTTTTGATAATCTCATGACCAAAATCCCTTAACGTGAGTTTTCGTTC
CACTGAGCGTCAGACCCCGTAGAAAAGATCAAAGGATCTTCTTGAGATCCTTTTTTTCTGCGCGTAATCT
GCTGCTTGCAAACAAAAAAACCACCGCTACCAGCGGTGGTTTGTTTGCCGGATCAAGAGCTACCAACTCT
TTTTCCGAAGGTAACTGGCTTCAGCAGAGCGCAGATACCAAATACTGTTCTTCTAGTGTAGCCGTAGTTA
GGCCACCACTTCAAGAACTCTGTAGCACCGCCTACATACCTCGCTCTGCTAATCCTGTTACCAGTGGCTG
CTGCCAGTGGCGATAAGTCGTGTCTTACCGGGTTGGACTCAAGACGATAGTTACCGGATAAGGCGCAGCG
GTCGGGCTGAACGGGGGGTTCGTGCACACAGCCCAGCTTGGAGCGAACGACCTACACCGAACTGAGATAC
CTACAGCGTGAGCTATGAGAAAGCGCCACGCTTCCCGAAGGGAGAAAGGCGGACAGGTATCCGGTAAGCG
GCAGGGTCGGAACAGGAGAGCGCACGAGGGAGCTTCCAGGGGGAAACGCCTGGTATCTTTATAGTCCTGT
CGGGTTTCGCCACCTCTGACTTGAGCGTCGATTTTTGTGATGCTCGTCAGGGGGGCGGAGCCTATGGAAA
AACGCCAGCAACGCGGCCTTTTTACGGTTCCTGGCCTTTTGCTGGCCTTTTGCTCACATGTTCTTTCCTG
CGTTATCCCCTGATTCTGTGGATAACCGTATTACCGCCTTTGAGTGAGCTGATACCGCTCGCCGCAGCCG
AACGACCGAGCGCAGCGAGTCAGTGAGCGAGGAAGCGGAAGAGCGCCCAATACGCAAACCGCCTCTCCCC
GCGCGTTGGCCGATTCATTAATGCAGCTGGCACGACAGGTTTCCCGACTGGAAAGCGGGCAGTGAGCGCA
ACGCAATTAATGTGAGTTAGCTCACTCATTAGGCACCCCAGGCTTTACACTTTATGCTTCCGGCTCGTAT
GTTGTGTGGAATTGTGAGCGGATAACAATTTCACACGAGCTATTTAGGTGACACTATAGAAGTGAAGCTT
GGTCTCAACCTAACACAAGAGAAGAGATTTATTGCTTCATTATGTAAAAAATATTGAGATGATCCTTGTA
ATTTTGGAATATTATCAAATTGAACCACCATACTTTTTAAAAATCCAAATAACCCTCAACCAAGCATGTT
TCATGTTGTGGCCTCATTCACACTATACGACTATCAAGTTCATCGAAATTCTTGATAGAGAACTTTAAAT
ACTTAAATAGTTAATTTAGATACTATCTAATAACTTTTGGCGGTTTATAAGTTTTTGTGTTTTTCAATCT
ACATAAAATTTAGCGATTTTTCATGTTACAAAAATAATCTCAAAATTAAAGTACAACCCAAAAACATAAT
ATCAATGATAATAACTACATTTATCTATGATTCATTTTCACCCAACATTTACATTCAAAAAAATGCTGTT
GTTACTTGTTAATGATAACGATTAAGGAAGGAAGTCAATGGAACAAAAAAAAAAATGGTGATAAGTCAAT
GTAAAACGATGCCGTTTGTAACCATAACAGTGTTAAACATGAGAATAAAGGATCAAACTTTGAACAGTGG
CTTGCTTGCTTGCTTACACACACGGGTCAAGTGAAGACCCAAAAAAAAATAAAAAAATTAATAGATCCGT
ACGCACATGACTTTCACTTCTTGTCTCTCAGATCTGTTTTGACCCCAAAACCAACGAATATCAATTTCTC
CAATTTCATTCATAATTCACTCACCCCAAAATTACAAAAAAAAAAAAAAAAAAAAGATTTTCCATTTCCC
TCTTCTCGATCCACCACCACCACCAACCTCAAAAGCTTTCATCTTTACCGGTCAACATGAGACCGAATTC
TCGCCCTATAGTGAGTCGTATTACCTGGCCGTCGTTTTACAACGTCGTGACTGGGAAAACCCTGGCGTTA
CCCAACTTAATCGCCTTGCAGCACATCCCCCTTTCGCCAGCTGGCGTAATAGCGAAGAGGCCCGCACCGA
TCGCCCTTCCCAACAGTTGCGCAGCCTGAATGGCGAATGGCGCCTGATGCGGTATTTTCTCCTTACGCAT
CTGTGCGGTATTTCACACCGCATATGGTGCACTCTCAGTACAATCTGCTCTGATGCCGCATAGTTAAGCC
AGCCCCGACACCCGCCAACACCCGCTGACGCGCCCTGACGGGCTTGTCTGCTCCCGGCATCCGCTTACAG
ACAAGCTGTGACCGTCTCCGGGAGCTGCATGTGTCAGAGGTTTTCACCGTCATCACCGAAACGCGCGA
Features (pLannotate 1.2.2; 12 found; start..end, strand, type, name):
     96..200     +  promoter       AmpR promoter: bla
    201..1061    +  CDS            AmpR: β-lactamase; bla; confers resistance to ampicillin, carbenicillin, and related antibiotics
   1232..1820    +  rep_origin     ori: high-copy-number ColE1/pMB1/pBR322/pUC origin of replication
   2003..2095    +  CDS            lacI (fragment): lac repressor; lacI; The lac repressor binds to the lac operator to inhibit transcription in E. coli. This inhibition can be relieved by adding lactose or isopropyl-β-D-thiogalactopyranoside (IPTG).
   2108..2129    +  protein_bind   CAP binding site: CAP binding activates transcription in the presence of cAMP. E. coli catabolite activator protein
   2144..2174    +  promoter       lac promoter: promoter for the E. coli lac operon
   2182..2198    +  protein_bind   lac operator: The lac repressor binds to the lac operator to inhibit transcription in E. coli. This inhibition can be relieved by adding lactose or isopropyl-β-D-thiogalactopyranoside (IPTG). lac repressor encoded by lacI
   2212..2230    +  promoter       SP6 promoter: promoter for bacteriophage SP6 RNA polymerase
   3085..3103    -  promoter       T7 promoter: promoter for bacteriophage T7 RNA polymerase
   3105..3257    +  CDS            lacZα (fragment): LacZα fragment of β-galactosidase; lacZ fragment
   3263..3362    -  misc_feature   bom (fragment): basis of mobility region from pBR322
   3464..1       -  CDS            rop (fragment) (across the origin): Rop protein, which maintains plasmids at low copy number; rop
