[The description below was written by a language model from this plasmid's Addgene catalogue record and pLannotate feature annotations shown in this document.]
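Description:
pGG-PIP26 is a GreenGate entry vector built on the pGGA000 backbone, the entry module that in the GreenGate Golden Gate cloning system holds the promoter component of a plant expression cassette. It is a small plasmid of about 3.5 kb, maintained in E. coli at high copy number from a ColE1/pUC-type origin and selected with ampicillin through the bla β-lactamase gene and its own promoter. The rest of the annotated backbone consists of typical cloning-vector remnants: a lac promoter with its CAP binding site and operator, short fragments of lacI and lacZα, and fragments of the pBR322 bom and rop regions. None of these appears to play a role in the plasmid's function.

The payload is an 811 bp fragment recorded as the promoter of Arabidopsis thaliana MITOGEN-ACTIVATED PROTEIN KINASE 6 (MPK6, AT2G43790). The automated feature table does not annotate the insert itself, but there is an unannotated stretch between the SP6 and T7 phage promoters that matches the expected size and is presumably where it sits. These flanking sites are convenient for sequencing across the insert. The type IIS restriction sites and overhangs used for GreenGate assembly are also not annotated in the record.

As an entry module, the plasmid has no plant selection marker, reporter or coding sequence of its own. It is meant to be combined with other GreenGate modules (tags, coding sequences, terminators, resistance cassettes) in a plant destination vector, so that a chosen payload is expressed under MPK6 regulatory control. The associated publication concerns spatially distinct phytohormone response zones in Arabidopsis roots colonized by Fusarium oxysporum, which suggests use in building reporter or expression lines for plant–microbe interaction studies.
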