Addgene plasmid #196764: pGG-PIP26
Purpose: Contains MPK6 promoter
Depositing lab: Marc Somssich. Depositing organization: University of Melbourne. Publication: Resolving spatially distinct phytohormone response zones in Arabidopsis thaliana roots colonized by Fusarium oxysporum. Calabria J, Wang L, Rast-Somssich MI, Chen HW, Watt M, Persson S, Andersen TG, Idnurm A, Somssich M. J Exp Bot. 2025 Jan 17:erae516. doi: 10.1093/jxb/erae516. PubMed 39823275.
Backbone
  Vector backbone: pGGA000
  Total vector size (bp): 3497
  Vector type: GreenGate (GG) Entry Vector
Growth in bacteria
  Bacterial resistance: Ampicillin, 100 μg/mL
  Growth temperature: 37°C
  Growth strain: DH5alpha
  Copy number: High Copy
Gene/Insert
  Gene/Insert name: MITOGEN-ACTIVATED PROTEIN KINASE 6 (alt names: MPK6; AT2G43790)
  Species: A. thaliana (mustard weed)
  Insert size (bp): 811
  Entrez Gene: MPK6 (a.k.a. AT2G43790, ATMAPK6, ATMPK6, F18O19.10, MAP KINASE 6, MAP kinase 6, MAPK6)
Terms and licenses: Academic/Nonprofit Terms; Industry Terms: Not Available to Industry
Depositor comments: Please visit https://doi.org/10.1101/2022.12.20.521292 for bioRxiv preprint.
How to cite: pGG-PIP26 was a gift from Marc Somssich (Addgene plasmid # 196764 ; http://n2t.net/addgene:196764 ; RRID:Addgene_196764)
